Addgene plasmid #158404: pYPQ146-ZmUbi-tRNA
Purpose: (Empty Backbone) Gateway entry clone and Golden Gate recipient for pYPQ131-tRNA2.0 to pYPQ136-tRNA2.0; assembly of 6 gRNAs
Depositing lab: Yiping Qi. Depositing organization: University of Maryland, College Park. Publication: CRISPR-Act3.0 for highly efficient multiplexed gene activation in plants. Pan C, Wu X, Markel K, Malzahn AA, Kundagrami N, Sretenovic S, Zhang Y, Cheng Y, Shih PM, Qi Y. Nat Plants. 2021 Jul;7(7):942-953. doi: 10.1038/s41477-021-00953-7. Epub 2021 Jun 24. PubMed 34168320.
Backbone
  Vector backbone: pYPQ141D
  Vector type: Plant Expression, CRISPR
  Promoter: Maize ubiquitin 1
Growth in bacteria
  Bacterial resistance: Spectinomycin, 50 μg/mL
  Growth temperature: 37°C
  Growth strain: DH5alpha
  Copy number: High Copy
Terms and licenses: Academic/Nonprofit Terms; Industry Terms: Not Available to Industry
How to cite: pYPQ146-ZmUbi-tRNA was a gift from Yiping Qi (Addgene plasmid # 158404 ; http://n2t.net/addgene:158404 ; RRID:Addgene_158404)
