[The description below was written by a language model from this plasmid's Addgene catalogue record and pLannotate feature annotations shown in this document.]
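Description:
pYPQ146-ZmUbi-tRNA is an empty-backbone Gateway entry clone, built on pYPQ141D, that also serves as a Golden Gate recipient for multiplexed guide RNA assembly in plant CRISPR work. It is designed to accept six gRNA units from the companion pYPQ131-tRNA2.0 to pYPQ136-tRNA2.0 modules, giving a single array of six guides. The plasmid is about 5.4 kb, replicates in E. coli from a high-copy ColE1/pUC-type origin, and is selected with spectinomycin through the aadA (SmR) gene. A class 1 integron Pc promoter fragment and a short gentamicin-resistance remnant lie upstream of aadA.

The functional cassette lies between Gateway recombination sites: an annotated attL1 fragment overlapping an attB5 core (which suggests an attL5-type site, though the record does not say so) on one side and attL2 on the other. Within it, the maize ubiquitin 1 promoter, a strong Pol II promoter widely used in monocots, faces a lacZα stuffer carrying its lac promoter, operator and CAP site together with pBluescript-derived MCS, T7 and T3 sequences. This stuffer presumably occupies the Golden Gate acceptor position and would allow blue/white screening once replaced by the gRNA array, but the type IIS sites themselves are not annotated. A tRNA element follows the stuffer, consistent with a tRNA-processing strategy in which one Pol II transcript is cleaved by endogenous tRNA-processing enzymes to release individual guides. No plant terminator is annotated in the cassette, and rrnB T1/T2 terminators insulate it on the bacterial side.

After assembly, the cassette can be moved by LR recombination into a plant destination vector alongside a Cas effector entry clone. The associated work concerns multiplexed CRISPR gene activation in plants.
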