Features (pLannotate 1.2.2; 23 found; start..end, strand, type, name):
   1024..1042    -  rep_origin     f1 ori (fragment): f1 bacteriophage origin of replication; arrow indicates direction of (+) strand synthesis
   1047..1202    -  CDS            lacZα (fragment): LacZα fragment of β-galactosidase; lacZ fragment
   1210..1228    +  promoter       T7 promoter: promoter for bacteriophage T7 RNA polymerase
   1237..1260    -  misc_feature   MCS (fragment): pBluescript multiple cloning site
   1276..1294    -  promoter       T3 promoter: promoter for bacteriophage T3 RNA polymerase
   1339..1355    -  protein_bind   lac operator: The lac repressor binds to the lac operator to inhibit transcription in E. coli. This inhibition can be relieved by adding lactose or isopropyl-β-D-thiogalactopyranoside (IPTG). lac repressor encoded by lacI
   1363..1393    -  promoter       lac promoter: promoter for the E. coli lac operon
   1408..1429    -  protein_bind   CAP binding site: CAP binding activates transcription in the presence of cAMP. E. coli catabolite activator protein
   1480..1550    +  ncRNA          tRNA: Accession: RF00005 - tRNA
   1571..1670    -  protein_bind   attL2: mutant version of attL; recombination site for the Gateway® LR reaction LR Clonase™
   1688..1706    -  promoter       T7 promoter: promoter for bacteriophage T7 RNA polymerase
   1723..1741    -  promoter       T7 promoter: promoter for bacteriophage T7 RNA polymerase
   1931..1954    +  promoter       Pc promoter (fragment): intI1 (promoter lies within the coding sequence); class 1 integron promoter
   2130..2186    +  CDS            GmR (fragment): gentamycin acetyltransferase; aacC1; confers resistance to gentamycin
   2193..2984    +  CDS            SmR: aminoglycoside adenylyltransferase (Murphy, 1985); aadA; confers resistance to spectinomycin and streptomycin
   3077..3665    +  rep_origin     ori: high-copy-number ColE1/pMB1/pBR322/pUC origin of replication
   3848..3940    +  CDS            lacI (fragment): lac repressor; lacI; The lac repressor binds to the lac operator to inhibit transcription in E. coli. This inhibition can be relieved by adding lactose or isopropyl-β-D-thiogalactopyranoside (IPTG).
   3995..4022    -  terminator     rrnB T2 terminator: transcription terminator T2 from the E. coli rrnB gene
   4154..4197    +  terminator     rrnB T1 terminator: Escherichia coli rrnB; transcription terminator T1 from the E. coli rrnB gene
   4244..4280    -  CDS            lacZα (fragment): LacZα fragment of β-galactosidase; lacZ fragment
   4296..4379    +  protein_bind   attL1 (fragment): mutant version of attL; recombination site for the Gateway® LR reaction LR Clonase™
   4370..4390    +  protein_bind   attB5: mutant version of attB; core recombination site for the Gateway® BP reaction BP Clonase™
   4419..994     +  promoter       Ubi promoter (across the origin): maize polyubiquitin gene promoter
>Addgene plasmid #158404 | pYPQ146-ZmUbi-tRNA | addgene full sequence | sequence record 337076 | Addgene NGS Result
CCCCCCCCCTCTCTACCTTCTCTAGATCGGCGTTCCGGTCCATGGTTAGGGCCCGGTAGTTCTACTTCTG
TTCATGTTTGTGTTAGATCCGTGTTTGTGTTAGATCCGTGCTGCTAGCGTTCGTACACGGATGCGACCTG
TACGTCAGACACGTTCTGATTGCTAACTTGCCAGTGTTTCTCTTTGGGGAATCCTGGGATGGCTCTAGCC
GTTCCGCAGACGGGATCGATTTCATGATTTTTTTTGTTTCGTTGCATAGGGTTTGGTTTGCCCTTTTCCT
TTATTTCAATATATGCCGTGCACTTGTTTGTCGGGTCATCTTTTCATGCTTTTTTTTGTCTTGGTTGTGA
TGATGTGGTCTGGTTGGGCGGTCGTTCTAGATCGGAGTAGAATTAATTCTGTTTCAAACTACCTGGTGGA
TTTATTAATTTTGGATCTGTATGTGTGTGCCATACATATTCATAGTTACGAATTGAAGATGATGGATGGA
AATATCGATCTAGGATAGGTATACATGTTGATGCGGGTTTTACTGATGCATATACAGAGATGCTTTTTGT
TCGCTTGGTTGTGATGATGTGGTGTGGTTGGGCGGTCGTTCATTCGTTCTAGATCGGAGTAGAATACTGT
TTCAAACTACCTGGTGTATTTATTAATTTTGGAACTGTATGTGTGTGTCATACATCTTCATAGTTACGAG
TTTAAGATGGATGGAAATATCGATCTAGGATAGGTATACATGTTGATGTGGGTTTTACTGATGCATATAC
ATGATGGCATATGCAGCATCTATTCATATGCTCTAACCTTGAGTACCTATCTATTATAATAAACAAGTAT
GTTTTATAATTATTTTGATCTTGATATACTTGGATGATGGCATATGCAGCAGCTATATGTGGATTTTTTT
AGCCCTGCCTTCATACGCTATTTATTTGCTTGGTACTGTTTCTTTTGTCGATGCTCACCCTGTTGTTTGG
TGTTACTTCTGCAGGGATCCCCAAGTGGTGGCTATCGAGACCGGCGCCGCTACAGGGCGCGTCCCATTCG
CCATTCAGGCTGCGCAACTGTTGGGAAGGGCGATCGGTGCGGGCCTCTTCGCTATTACGCCAGCTGGCGA
AAGGGGGATGTGCTGCAAGGCGATTAAGTTGGGTAACGCCAGGGTTTTCCCAGTCACGACGTTGTAAAAC
GACGGCCAGTGAGCGCGCGTAATACGACTCACTATAGGGCGAATTGGGTACCGGGCCCCCCCTCGAGGTC
CTCCAGCTTTTGTTCCCTTTAGTGAGGGTTAATTGCGCGCTTGGCGTAATCATGGTCATAGCTGTTTCCT
GTGTGAAATTGTTATCCGCTCACAATTCCACACAACATACGAGCCGGAAGCATAAAGTGTAAAGCCTGGG
GTGCCTAATGAGTGAGCTAACTCACATTAATTGCGTTGCGCTCACTGCCCGCTTTCCACCGGTGGTCTCT
CGGTAACAAAGCACCAGTGGTCTAGTGGTAGAATAGTACCCTGCCACGGTACAGACCCGGGTTCGATTCC
CGGCTGGTGCAACTAGTAAGGGCGAATTCGACCCAGCTTTCTTGTACAAAGTTGGCATTATAAAAAATAA
TTGCTCATCAATTTGTTGCAACGAACAGGTCACTATCAGTCAAAATAAAATCATTATTTGCCATCCAGCT
GATATCCCCTATAGTGAGTCGTATTACATGGTCATAGCATCCCCTATAGTGAGTCGTATTACATGGTCAT
AGCTGTTTCCTGGCAGCTCTGGCCCGTGTCTCAAAATCTCTGATGTTACATTGCACAAGATAAAAATATA
TCATCATGCCTCCTCTGGACCAGCCAGGACAGAAATGCCTCGACTTCGCTGCTACCCAAGGTTGCCGGGT
GACGCACACCGTGGAAACGGATGAAGGCACGAACCCAGTGGACATAAGCCTGTTCGGTTCGTAAGCTGTA
ATGCAAGTAGCGTATGCGCTCACGCAACTGGTCCAGAACCTTGACCGAACGCAGCGGTGGTAACGGCGCA
GTGGCGGTTTTCATGGCTTGTTATGACTGTTTTTTTGGGGTACAGTCTATGCCTCGGGCATCCAAGCAGC
AAGCGCGTTACGCCGTGGGTCGATGTTTGATGTTATGGAGCAGCAACGATGTTACGCAGCAGGGCAGTCG
CCCTAAAACAAAGTTAAACATTATGAGGGAAGCGGTGATCGCCGAAGTATCGACTCAACTATCAGAGGTA
GTTGGCGTCATCGAGCGCCATCTCGAACCGACGTTGCTGGCCGTACATTTGTACGGCTCCGCAGTGGATG
GCGGCCTGAAGCCACACAGTGATATTGATTTGCTGGTTACGGTGACCGTAAGGCTTGATGAAACAACGCG
GCGAGCTTTGATCAACGACCTTTTGGAAACTTCGGCTTCCCCTGGAGAGAGCGAGATTCTCCGCGCTGTA
GAAGTCACCATTGTTGTGCACGACGACATCATTCCGTGGCGTTATCCAGCTAAGCGCGAACTGCAATTTG
GAGAATGGCAGCGCAATGACATTCTTGCAGGTATCTTCGAGCCAGCCACGATCGACATTGATCTGGCTAT
CTTGCTGACAAAAGCAAGAGAACATAGCGTTGCCTTGGTAGGTCCAGCGGCGGAGGAACTCTTTGATCCG
GTTCCTGAACAGGATCTATTTGAGGCGCTAAATGAAACCTTAACGCTATGGAACTCGCCGCCCGACTGGG
CTGGCGATGAGCGAAATGTAGTGCTTACGTTGTCCCGCATTTGGTACAGCGCAGTAACCGGCAAAATCGC
GCCGAAGGATGTCGCTGCCGACTGGGCAATGGAGCGCCTGCCGGCCCAGTATCAGCCCGTCATACTTGAA
GCTAGACAGGCTTATCTTGGACAAGAAGAAGATCGCTTGGCCTCGCGCGCAGATCAGTTGGAAGAATTTG
TCCACTACGTGAAAGGCGAGATCACCAAGGTAGTCGGCAAATAACCCTCGAGCCACCCATGACCAAAATC
CCTTAACGTGAGTTACGCGTCGTTCCACTGAGCGTCAGACCCCGTAGAAAAGATCAAAGGATCTTCTTGA
GATCCTTTTTTTCTGCGCGTAATCTGCTGCTTGCAAACAAAAAAACCACCGCTACCAGCGGTGGTTTGTT
TGCCGGATCAAGAGCTACCAACTCTTTTTCCGAAGGTAACTGGCTTCAGCAGAGCGCAGATACCAAATAC
TGTTCTTCTAGTGTAGCCGTAGTTAGGCCACCACTTCAAGAACTCTGTAGCACCGCCTACATACCTCGCT
CTGCTAATCCTGTTACCAGTGGCTGCTGCCAGTGGCGATAAGTCGTGTCTTACCGGGTTGGACTCAAGAC
GATAGTTACCGGATAAGGCGCAGCGGTCGGGCTGAACGGGGGGTTCGTGCACACAGCCCAGCTTGGAGCG
AACGACCTACACCGAACTGAGATACCTACAGCGTGAGCTATGAGAAAGCGCCACGCTTCCCGAAGGGAGA
AAGGCGGACAGGTATCCGGTAAGCGGCAGGGTCGGAACAGGAGAGCGCACGAGGGAGCTTCCAGGGGGAA
ACGCCTGGTATCTTTATAGTCCTGTCGGGTTTCGCCACCTCTGACTTGAGCGTCGATTTTTGTGATGCTC
GTCAGGGGGGCGGAGCCTATGGAAAAACGCCAGCAACGCGGCCTTTTTACGGTTCCTGGCCTTTTGCTGG
CCTTTTGCTCACATGTTCTTTCCTGCGTTATCCCCTGATTCTGTGGATAACCGTATTACCGCCTTTGAGT
GAGCTGATACCGCTCGCCGCAGCCGAACGACCGAGCGCAGCGAGTCAGTGAGCGAGGAAGCGGAAGAGCG
CCCAATACGCAAACCGCCTCTCCCCGCGCGTTGGCCGATTCATTAATGCAGCTGGCACGACAGGTTTCCC
GACTGGAAAGCGGGCAGTGAGCGCAACGCAATTAATACGCGTACCGCGAGCCAGGAAGAGTTTGTAGAAA
CGCAAAAAGGCCATCCGTCAGGATGGCCTTCTGCTTAGTTTGATGCCTGGCAGTTTATGGCGGGCGTCCT
GCCCGCCACCCTCCGGGCCGTTGCTTCACAACGTTCAAATCCGCTCCCGGCGGATTTGTCCTACTCAGGA
GAGCGTTCACCGACAAACAACAGATAAAACGAAAGGCCCAGTCTTCCGACTGAGCCTTTCGTTTTATTTG
ATGCCTGGCAGTTCCCTACTCTCGCGTTAACGCTTGCATGGATGTTTTCCCAGTCACGACGTTGTAAAAC
GACGGCCAGTCTTAAGCTCGGGCCCAATAATGATTTTATTTTGACTGATAGTGACCTGTTCGTTGCAACA
AATTGATGAGCAATGCTTTTTTATAATGCCAACTTTGTATACAAAAGTTGCCCCATGGCGTTCCCTCTAG
ATAACGCACTGCAGTGCAGCGTGACCCGGTCGTGCCCCTCTCTAGAGATAATGAGCATTGCATGTCTAAG
TTATAAAAAATTACCACATATTTTTTTTGTCACACTTGTTTGAAGTGCAGTTTATCTATCTTTATACATA
TATTTAAACTTTACTCTACGAATAATATAATCTATAGTACTACAATAATATCAGTGTTTTAGAGAATCAT
ATAAATGAACAGTTAGACATGGTCTAAAGGACAATTGAGTATTTTGACAACAGGACTCTACAGTTTTATC
TTTTTAGTGTGCATGTGTTCTCCTTTTTTTTTGCAAATAGCTTCACCTATATAATACTTCATCCATTTTA
TTAGTACATCCATTTAGGGTTTAGGGTTAATGGTTTTTATAGACTAATTTTTTTAGTACATCTATTTTAT
TCTATTTTAGCCTCTAAATTAAGAAAACTAAAACTCTATTTTAGTTTTTTTATTTAATAATTTAGATATA
AAATAGAATAAAATAAAGTGACTAAAAATTAAACAAATACCCTTTAAGAAATTAAAAAAACTAAGGAAAC
ATTTTTCTTGTTTCGAGTAGATAATGCCAGCCTGTTAAACGCCGTCGACGAGTCTAACGGACACCAACCA
GCGAACCAGCAGCGTCGCGTCGGGCCAAGCGAAGCAGACGGCACGGCATCTCTGTCGCTGCCTCTGGACC
CCTCTCGAGAGTTCCGCTCCACCGTTGGACTTGCTCCGCTGTCGGCATCCAGAAATTGCGTGGCGGAGCG
GCAGACGTGAGCCGGCACGGCAGGCGGCCTCCTCCTCCTCTCACGGCACCGGCAGCTACGGGGGATTCCT
TTCCCACCGCTCCTTCGCTTTCCCTTCCTCGCCCGCCGTAATAAATAGACACCCCCTCCACACCCTCTTT
CCCCAACCTCGTGTTGTTCGGAGCGCACACACACACAACCAGATCTCCCCCAAATCCACCCGTCGGCACC
TCCGCTTCAAGGTACGCCGCTCGTCCTCCC
